Addgene plasmid #51648: CD40-bio-His
Purpose: Expresses full-length Tumor necrosis factor receptor superfamily member CD40 ectodomain in mammalian cells. C-terminal rat Cd4d3+4 tag, biotinylation sequence and His tag.
Depositing lab: Gavin Wright. Depositing organization: Wellcome Sanger Institute. Publication: A human platelet receptor protein microarray identifies FcepsilonR1alpha as an activating PEAR1 ligand. Sun Y, Vandenbriele C, Kauskot A, Verhamme P, Hoylaerts MF, Wright GJ. Mol Cell Proteomics. 2015 Feb 23. pii: mcp.M114.046946. 10.1074/mcp.M114.046946 PubMed 25713122.
Backbone
  Vector backbone: pTT3
  Backbone manufacturer: Yves Durocher, NRC
  Backbone size w/o insert (bp): 6618
  Total vector size (bp): 7214
  Modifications to backbone: Rat CD4 d3+4, enzymatic biotinylation sequence, linker and His tag (CD4d3+4-BioLHis).
  Vector type: Mammalian Expression
Growth in bacteria
  Bacterial resistance: Ampicillin, 100 μg/mL
  Growth temperature: 37°C
  Growth strain: Top10
  Copy number: High Copy
Gene/Insert
  Gene/Insert name: CD40 molecule (alt name: Tumor necrosis factor receptor superfamily member CD40)
  Species: H. sapiens (human)
  Insert size (bp): 596
  Entrez Gene: CD40 (a.k.a. Bp50, CDW40, TNFRSF5, p50)
  Promoter: CMV
  Tag / fusion protein: rat CD4 d3+4 (C terminal on backbone); enzymatic biotinylation sequence (C terminal on backbone); His tag (C terminal on backbone)
  Cloning method: Restriction Enzyme; 5′ cloning site NotI (not destroyed); 3′ cloning site AscI (not destroyed)
  Sequencing primers: 5′ CMV-fwd
Resource information
  A portion of this plasmid was derived from a plasmid made by: Insert was chemically synthesised.
Terms and licenses: Academic/Nonprofit Terms; Industry Terms: Not Available to Industry
Depositor comments: Article ref 14
How to cite: CD40-bio-His was a gift from Gavin Wright (Addgene plasmid # 51648 ; http://n2t.net/addgene:51648 ; RRID:Addgene_51648)
