[The description below was written by a language model from this plasmid's Addgene catalogue record and pLannotate feature annotations shown in this document.]
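Description:
CD40-bio-His is a mammalian expression plasmid built on the pTT3 backbone that produces the entire extracellular region of human CD40 (TNFRSF5) as a soluble, secreted, tagged recombinant protein. It is maintained in E. coli through a high-copy ColE1/pUC-type origin with ampicillin selection (AmpR, β-lactamase). It also carries a fragment of the Epstein-Barr virus oriP, an element that supports episomal retention in cells expressing EBNA1 and is characteristic of vectors designed for high-yield transient transfection. Leftover lac regulatory elements and small fragments annotated as tet promoter and bla appear to be backbone remnants with no role in the payload.

Expression is driven by the CMV immediate early enhancer and promoter, followed by adenovirus-derived leader and splice sequences and a chimeric intron fragment. The short hit annotated as adenoviral terminal protein on the opposite strand most likely reflects this adenoviral leader region rather than a real coding sequence. The chemically synthesised CD40 ectodomain insert sits between retained NotI and AscI sites. The annotation places a fragment of a mouse immunoglobulin heavy chain signal sequence a short distance upstream, though the record does not say which signal peptide directs secretion. Downstream, CD40 runs into backbone-encoded rat Cd4 domains 3 and 4, then an enzymatic biotinylation sequence, a linker and a His tag, and the unit ends at a rabbit β-globin polyadenylation signal. The biotinylation and His sequences are listed in the catalogue but not individually annotated in the feature table.

The His tag allows purification of the secreted ectodomain, the biotin acceptor peptide allows oriented capture on streptavidin, and the Cd4 domains provide a common tag shared across constructs of this type. The associated publication used such proteins in a human platelet receptor microarray to screen for extracellular receptor-ligand interactions.
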