Features (pLannotate 1.2.2; 19 found; start..end, strand, type, name):
    713..768     +  polyA_signal   β-globin poly(A) signal: rabbit β-globin polyadenylation signal (Gil and Proudfoot, 1987)
   1282..2963    -  rep_origin     oriP (fragment): Epstein-Barr virus oriP replication origin (Yates et al., 2000)
   3090..3194    +  promoter       AmpR promoter: bla
   3195..4055    +  CDS            AmpR: β-lactamase; bla; confers resistance to ampicillin, carbenicillin, and related antibiotics
   4226..4814    +  rep_origin     ori: high-copy-number ColE1/pMB1/pBR322/pUC origin of replication
   4997..5089    +  CDS            lacI (fragment): lac repressor; lacI; The lac repressor binds to the lac operator to inhibit transcription in E. coli. This inhibition can be relieved by adding lactose or isopropyl-β-D-thiogalactopyranoside (IPTG).
   5102..5123    +  protein_bind   CAP binding site: CAP binding activates transcription in the presence of cAMP. E. coli catabolite activator protein
   5138..5168    +  promoter       lac promoter: promoter for the E. coli lac operon
   5176..5192    +  protein_bind   lac operator: The lac repressor binds to the lac operator to inhibit transcription in E. coli. This inhibition can be relieved by adding lactose or isopropyl-β-D-thiogalactopyranoside (IPTG). lac repressor encoded by lacI
   5262..5278    +  promoter       tet promoter (fragment): E. coli promoter for tetracycline efflux protein gene
   5288..5313    -  CDS            bla(M) (fragment): β-lactamase lacking the signal sequence; bla(M); allows cytosolic expression of β-lactamase
   5487..5866    +  enhancer       CMV enhancer: human cytomegalovirus immediate early enhancer
   5868..6067    +  promoter       CMV promoter: human cytomegalovirus (CMV) immediate early promoter
   6135..6173    +  misc_feature   Ad SA (fragment): adenovirus major late transcript splice acceptor (Friedrich and Soriano, 1991)
   6206..6415    -  CDS            PTP (fragment): TERM_ADE02 - Experimental evidence at protein level: Swiss-Prot protein existence level 1. Protein covalently bound to the viral DNA that acts as a primer for viral genomic replication by DNA strand displacement. Assembles on the viral origin of replication in an initiation complex with viral polymerase, DBP, host NFIA and host POU2F1/OCT1. During initiation, the polymerase covalently couples the first dCTP with Ser- 580 of pTP. The terminal protein stimulates the template activity over 20 fold compared to protein-free templates. Neo-synthesized viral genomes are linked to two preterminal prot
   6446..6535    +  intron         chimeric intron (fragment): chimera between introns from adenovirus and immunoglobulin heavy chain genes
   6554..6600    +  CDS            IgH signal sequence (fragment): signal sequence from the mouse immunoglobulin heavy chain variable region
   6631..7212    +  CDS            CD40 (fragment): TNR5_HUMAN - Also known as TNFRSF5. Experimental evidence at protein level: Swiss-Prot protein existence level 1. Receptor for TNFSF5/CD40LG (PubMed:31331973). Transduces TRAF6- and MAP3K8-mediated signals that activate ERK in macrophages and B cells, leading to induction of immunoglobulin secretion (By similarity). From Homo sapiens (Human).
   7204..553     +  CDS            Cd4 (fragment) (across the origin): CD4_RAT - Experimental evidence at protein level: Swiss-Prot protein existence level 1. Integral membrane glycoprotein that plays an essential role in the immune response and serves multiple functions in responses against both external and internal offenses. In T-cells, functions primarily as a coreceptor for MHC class II molecule:peptide complex. The antigens presented by class II peptides are derived from extracellular proteins while class I peptides are derived from cytosolic proteins. Interacts simultaneously with the T-cell receptor (TCR) and the MHC class II presented by antigen presenti
>Addgene plasmid #51648 | CD40-bio-His | depositor full sequence | sequence record 78971 | CD40-bio-His sequence 7214 bps
GTCGACCTCCATCACGGCCTATAAGAGTGAGGGGGAGTCAGCGGAGTTCTCCTTCCCACTCAACCTTGGA
GAGGAAAGCCTGCAGGGAGAGTTGAGATGGAAGGCAGAGAAGGCTCCTTCTTCCCAGTCCTGGATCACCT
TCTCCCTAAAGAACCAAAAGGTGTCTGTGCAGAAGTCTACTAGCAACCCCAAGTTCCAGCTGTCCGAAAC
GCTCCCACTCACCCTTCAGATACCCCAGGTCTCCCTTCAGTTTGCTGGTTCTGGCAACCTGACCCTGACT
CTGGACAGAGGGATACTGTATCAGGAAGTGAACCTGGTGGTGATGAAAGTGACTCAGCCCGACAGCAACA
CTTTGACCTGTGAGGTGATGGGACCCACCTCACCCAAGATGAGACTGATCTTGAAGCAGGAGAATCAGGA
GGCCAGGGTCTCCAGGCAGGAGAAAGTGATTCAAGTGCAGGCCCCTGAAGCAGGGGTGTGGCAATGTCTA
CTGAGTGAAGGTGAAGAGGTCAAGATGGACTCCAAGATCCAGGTTTTATCCAAAGGGTTGAATTCCGGCA
GCCTGCACCACATCCTGGACGCCCAGAAGATGCTGTGGAACCACAGGGACAGGAACCTGCCTCCTCTGGC
CCCTCTGGGCCCCCACCACCATCACCACCATTGAGTCTAGACACGTGATTAATTAAGGATCCCCCGACCT
CGACCTCTGGCTAATAAAGGAAATTTATTTTCATTGCAATAGTGTGTTGGAATTTTTTGTGTCTCTCACT
CGGAAGGACATATGGGAGGGCAAATCATTTGGTCGAGATCCCTCGGAGATCTCTAGCTAGAGGATCGATC
CCCGCCCCGGACGAACTAAACCTGACTACGACATCTCTGCCCCTTCTTCGCGGGGCAGTGCATGTAATCC
CTTCAGTTGGTTGGTACAACTTGCCAACTGGGCCCTGTTCCACATGTGACACGGGGGGGGACCAAACACA
AAGGGGTTCTCTGACTGTAGTTGACATCCTTATAAATGGATGTGCACATTTGCCAACACTGAGTGGCTTT
CATCCTGGAGCAGACTTTGCAGTCTGTGGACTGCAACACAACATTGCCTTTATGTGTAACTCTTGGCTGA
AGCTCTTACACCAATGCTGGGGGACATGTACCTCCCAGGGGCCCAGGAAGACTACGGGAGGCTACACCAA
CGTCAATCAGAGGGGCCTGTGTAGCTACCGATAAGCGGACCCTCAAGAGGGCATTAGCAATAGTGTTTAT
AAGGCCCCCTTGTTAACCCTAAACGGGTAGCATATGCTTCCCGGGTAGTAGTATATACTATCCAGACTAA
CCCTAATTCAATAGCATATGTTACCCAACGGGAAGCATATGCTATCGAATTAGGGTTAGTAAAAGGGTCC
TAAGGAACAGCGATATCTCCCACCCCATGAGCTGTCACGGTTTTATTTACATGGGGTCAGGATTCCACGA
GGGTAGTGAACCATTTTAGTCACAAGGGCAGTGGCTGAAGATCAAGGAGCGGGCAGTGAACTCTCCTGAA
TCTTCGCCTGCTTCTTCATTCTCCTTCGTTTAGCTAATAGAATAACTGCTGAGTTGTGAACAGTAAGGTG
TATGTGAGGTGCTCGAAAACAAGGTTTCAGGTGACGCCCCCAGAATAAAATTTGGACGGGGGGTTCAGTG
GTGGCATTGTGCTATGACACCAATATAACCCTCACAAACCCCTTGGGCAATAAATACTAGTGTAGGAATG
AAACATTCTGAATATCTTTAACAATAGAAATCCATGGGGTGGGGACAAGCCGTAAAGACTGGATGTCCAT
CTCACACGAATTTATGGCTATGGGCAACACATAATCCTAGTGCAATATGATACTGGGGTTATTAAGATGT
GTCCCAGGCAGGGACCAAGACAGGTGAACCATGTTGTTACACTCTATTTGTAACAAGGGGAAAGAGAGTG
GACGCCGACAGCAGCGGACTCCACTGGTTGTCTCTAACACCCCCGAAAATTAAACGGGGCTCCACGCCAA
TGGGGCCCATAAACAAAGACAAGTGGCCACTCTTTTTTTTGAAATTGTGGAGTGGGGGCACGCGTCAGCC
CCCACACGCCGCCCTGCGGTTTTGGACTGTAAAATAAGGGTGTAATAACTTGGCTGATTGTAACCCCGCT
AACCACTGCGGTCAAACCACTTGCCCACAAAACCACTAATGGCACCCCGGGGAATACCTGCATAAGTAGG
TGGGCGGGCCAAGATAGGGGCGCGATTGCTGCGATCTGGAGGACAAATTACACACACTTGCGCCTGAGCG
CCAAGCACAGGGTTGTTGGTCCTCATATTCACGAGGTCGCTGAGAGCACGGTGGGCTAATGTTGCCATGG
GTAGCATATACTACCCAAATATCTGGATAGCATATGCTATCCTAATCTATATCTGGGTAGCATAGGCTAT
CCTAATCTATATCTGGGTAGCATATGCTATCCTAATCTATATCTGGGTAGTATATGCTATCCTAATTTAT
ATCTGGGTAGCATAGGCTATCCTAATCTATATCTGGGTAGCATATGCTATCCTAATCTATATCTGGGTAG
TATATGCTATCCTAATCTGTATCCGGGTAGCATATGCTATCCTAATAGAGATTAGGGTAGTATATGCTAT
CCTAATTTATATCTGGGTAGCATATACTACCCAAATATCTGGATAGCATATGCTATCCTAATCTATATCT
GGGTAGCATATGCTATCCTAATCTATATCTGGGTAGCATAGGCTATCCTAATCTATATCTGGGTAGCATA
TGCTATCCTAATCTATATCTGGGTAGTATATGCTATCCTAATTTATATCTGGGTAGCATAGGCTATCCTA
ATCTATATCTGGGTAGCATATGCTATCCTAATCTATATCTGGGTAGTATATGCTATCCTAATCTGTATCC
GGGTAGCATATGCTATCCTCATGATAAGCTGTCAAACATGAGAATTTTCTTGAAGACGAAAGGGCCTCGT
GATACGCCTATTTTTATAGGTTAATGTCATGATAATAATGGTTTCTTAGACGTCAGGTGGCACTTTTCGG
GGAAATGTGCGCGGAACCCCTATTTGTTTATTTTTCTAAATACATTCAAATATGTATCCGCTCATGAGAC
AATAACCCTGATAAATGCTTCAATAATATTGAAAAAGGAAGAGTATGAGTATTCAACATTTCCGTGTCGC
CCTTATTCCCTTTTTTGCGGCATTTTGCCTTCCTGTTTTTGCTCACCCAGAAACGCTGGTGAAAGTAAAA
GATGCTGAAGATCAGTTGGGTGCACGAGTGGGTTACATCGAACTGGATCTCAACAGCGGTAAGATCCTTG
AGAGTTTTCGCCCCGAAGAACGTTTTCCAATGATGAGCACTTTTAAAGTTCTGCTATGTGGCGCGGTATT
ATCCCGTGTTGACGCCGGGCAAGAGCAACTCGGTCGCCGCATACACTATTCTCAGAATGACTTGGTTGAG
TACTCACCAGTCACAGAAAAGCATCTTACGGATGGCATGACAGTAAGAGAATTATGCAGTGCTGCCATAA
CCATGAGTGATAACACTGCGGCCAACTTACTTCTGACAACGATCGGAGGACCGAAGGAGCTAACCGCTTT
TTTGCACAACATGGGGGATCATGTAACTCGCCTTGATCGTTGGGAACCGGAGCTGAATGAAGCCATACCA
AACGACGAGCGTGACACCACGATGCCTGCAGCAATGGCAACAACGTTGCGCAAACTATTAACTGGCGAAC
TACTTACTCTAGCTTCCCGGCAACAATTAATAGACTGGATGGAGGCGGATAAAGTTGCAGGACCACTTCT
GCGCTCGGCCCTTCCGGCTGGCTGGTTTATTGCTGATAAATCTGGAGCCGGTGAGCGTGGGTCTCGCGGT
ATCATTGCAGCACTGGGGCCAGATGGTAAGCCCTCCCGTATCGTAGTTATCTACACGACGGGGAGTCAGG
CAACTATGGATGAACGAAATAGACAGATCGCTGAGATAGGTGCCTCACTGATTAAGCATTGGTAACTGTC
AGACCAAGTTTACTCATATATACTTTAGATTGATTTAAAACTTCATTTTTAATTTAAAAGGATCTAGGTG
AAGATCCTTTTTGATAATCTCATGACCAAAATCCCTTAACGTGAGTTTTCGTTCCACTGAGCGTCAGACC
CCGTAGAAAAGATCAAAGGATCTTCTTGAGATCCTTTTTTTCTGCGCGTAATCTGCTGCTTGCAAACAAA
AAAACCACCGCTACCAGCGGTGGTTTGTTTGCCGGATCAAGAGCTACCAACTCTTTTTCCGAAGGTAACT
GGCTTCAGCAGAGCGCAGATACCAAATACTGTTCTTCTAGTGTAGCCGTAGTTAGGCCACCACTTCAAGA
ACTCTGTAGCACCGCCTACATACCTCGCTCTGCTAATCCTGTTACCAGTGGCTGCTGCCAGTGGCGATAA
GTCGTGTCTTACCGGGTTGGACTCAAGACGATAGTTACCGGATAAGGCGCAGCGGTCGGGCTGAACGGGG
GGTTCGTGCACACAGCCCAGCTTGGAGCGAACGACCTACACCGAACTGAGATACCTACAGCGTGAGCTAT
GAGAAAGCGCCACGCTTCCCGAAGGGAGAAAGGCGGACAGGTATCCGGTAAGCGGCAGGGTCGGAACAGG
AGAGCGCACGAGGGAGCTTCCAGGGGGAAACGCCTGGTATCTTTATAGTCCTGTCGGGTTTCGCCACCTC
TGACTTGAGCGTCGATTTTTGTGATGCTCGTCAGGGGGGCGGAGCCTATGGAAAAACGCCAGCAACGCGG
CCTTTTTACGGTTCCTGGCCTTTTGCTGGCCTTTTGCTCACATGTTCTTTCCTGCGTTATCCCCTGATTC
TGTGGATAACCGTATTACCGCCTTTGAGTGAGCTGATACCGCTCGCCGCAGCCGAACGACCGAGCGCAGC
GAGTCAGTGAGCGAGGAAGCGGAAGAGCGCCCAATACGCAAACCGCCTCTCCCCGCGCGTTGGCCGATTC
ATTAATGCAGCTGGCACGACAGGTTTCCCGACTGGAAAGCGGGCAGTGAGCGCAACGCAATTAATGTGAG
TTAGCTCACTCATTAGGCACCCCAGGCTTTACACTTTATGCTTCCGGCTCGTATGTTGTGTGGAATTGTG
AGCGGATAACAATTTCACACAGGAAACAGCTATGACCATGATTACGCCAAGCTCTAGCTAGAGGTCGACC
AATTCTCATGTTTGACAGCTTATCATCGCAGATCCGGGCAACGTTGTTGCCATTGCTGCAGGCGCAGAAC
TGGTAGGTATGGAAGATCTATACATTGAATCAATATTGGCAATTAGCCATATTAGTCATTGGTTATATAG
CATAAATCAATATTGGCTATTGGCCATTGCATACGTTGTATCTATATCATAATATGTACATTTATATTGG
CTCATGTCCAATATGACCGCCATGTTGACATTGATTATTGACTAGTTATTAATAGTAATCAATTACGGGG
TCATTAGTTCATAGCCCATATATGGAGTTCCGCGTTACATAACTTACGGTAAATGGCCCGCCTGGCTGAC
CGCCCAACGACCCCCGCCCATTGACGTCAATAATGACGTATGTTCCCATAGTAACGCCAATAGGGACTTT
CCATTGACGTCAATGGGTGGAGTATTTACGGTAAACTGCCCACTTGGCAGTACATCAAGTGTATCATATG
CCAAGTCCGCCCCCTATTGACGTCAATGACGGTAAATGGCCCGCCTGGCATTATGCCCAGTACATGACCT
TACGGGACTTTCCTACTTGGCAGTACATCTACGTATTAGTCATCGCTATTACCATGGTGATGCGGTTTTG
GCAGTACACCAATGGGCGTGGATAGCGGTTTGACTCACGGGGATTTCCAAGTCTCCACCCCATTGACGTC
AATGGGAGTTTGTTTTGGCACCAAAATCAACGGGACTTTCCAAAATGTCGTAATAACCCCGCCCCGTTGA
CGCAAATGGGCGGTAGGCGTGTACGGTGGGAGGTCTATATAAGCAGAGCTCGTTTAGTGAACCGTCAGAT
CCTCACTCTCTTCCGCATCGCTGTCTGCGAGGGCCAGCTGTTGGGCTCGCGGTTGAGGACAAACTCTTCG
CGGTCTTTCCAGTACTCTTGGATCGGAAACCCGTCGGCCTCCGAACGGTACTCCGCCACCGAGGGACCTG
AGCGAGTCCGCATCGACCGGATCGGAAAACCTCTCGAGAAAGGCGTCTAACCAGTCACAGTCGCAAGGTA
GGCTGAGCACCGTGGCGGGCGGCAGCGGGTGGCGGTCGGGGTTGTTTCTGGCGGAGGTGCTGCTGATGAT
GTAATTAAAGTAGGCGGTCTTGAGACGGCGGATGGTCGAGGTGAGGTGTGGCAGGCTTGAGATCCAGCTG
TTGGGGTGAGTACTCCCTCTCAAAAGCGGGCATTACTTCTGCGCTAAGATTGTCAGTTTCCAAAAACGAG
GAGGATTTGATATTCACCTGGCCCGATCTGGCCATACACTTGAGTGACAATGACATCCACTTTGCCTTTC
TCTCCACAGGTGTCCACTCCCAGGTCCAAGTTTAAACTGCGGCCGCCACCATGGTCCGACTGCCCCTGCA
GTGTGTGCTGTGGGGCTGTCTGCTGACTGCTGTGCACCCTGAGCCCCCTACCGCCTGCAGAGAGAAGCAG
TACCTGATCAACAGCCAGTGCTGCAGCCTGTGCCAGCCTGGCCAGAAACTGGTGTCCGACTGCACCGAGT
TCACCGAGACAGAGTGCCTGCCCTGCGGCGAGAGCGAGTTCCTGGACACCTGGAACCGGGAGACACACTG
TCACCAGCACAAGTACTGCGACCCCAACCTGGGCCTGAGAGTGCAGCAGAAGGGCACCAGCGAGACAGAC
ACCATCTGCACCTGTGAAGAGGGCTGGCACTGCACAAGCGAGGCCTGCGAGAGCTGCGTGCTGCACAGAA
GCTGCAGCCCCGGCTTCGGCGTGAAGCAGATCGCCACCGGCGTGAGCGATACCATCTGCGAGCCCTGCCC
CGTGGGCTTCTTCAGCAACGTGTCCAGCGCCTTCGAGAAGTGCCACCCCTGGACCAGCTGCGAGACAAAG
GACCTGGTGGTGCAGCAGGCCGGCACCAACAAGACCGACGTCGTGTGCGGCCCTCAGGACAGACTGGGCG
CGCC
