>Addgene plasmid #51648 | CD40-bio-His | addgene partial sequence | sequence record 93975 | pMT2-F 5'-TTGCCTTTCTCTCCACAGGT-3'
GCGGCCGCCACCATGGTCCGACTGCCCCTGCAGTGTGTGCTGTGGGGCTGTCTGCTGACTGCTGTGCACC
CTGAGCCCCCTACCGCCTGCAGAGAGAAGCAGTACCTGATCAACAGCCAGTGCTGCAGCCTGTGCCAGCC
TGGCCAGAAACTGGTGTCCGACTGCACCGAGTTCACCGAGACAGAGTGCCTGCCCTGCGGCGAGAGCGAG
TTCCTGGACACCTGGAACCGGGAGACACACTGTCACCAGCACAAGTACTGCGACCCCAACCTGGGCCTGA
GAGTGCAGCAGAAGGGCACCAGCGAGACAGACACCATCTGCACCTGTGAAGAGGGCTGGCACTGCACAAG
CGAGGCCTGCGAGAGCTGCGTGCTGCACAGAAGCTGCAGCCCCGGCTTCGGCGTGAAGCAGATCGCCACC
GGCGTGAGCGATACCATCTGCGAGCCCTGCCCCGTGGGCTTCTTCAGCAACGTGTCCAGCGCCTTCGAGA
AGTGCCACCCCTGGACCAGCTGCGAGACAAAGGACCTGGTGGTGCAGCAGGCCGGCACCAACAAGACCGA
CGTCGTGTGCGGCCCTCAGGACAGACTGGGCGCGCCGTCGACCTCCATCACGGCCTATAAGAGTGAGGGG
GAGTCAGCGGAGTTCTCCTTCCCACTCAACCTTGGAGAGGAAAGCCTGCAGGGAGAGTTGAGATGGAAGG
CAGAGAAGGCTCCTTCTTCCCAGTCCTGGATCACCTTCTCCCTAAAGAACCAAAAGGTGTCTGTGCAGAA
GTCTACTAGCAACCCCAAGTTCCAGCTGTCCGAAACGCTCCCACTCACCCTTCAGATACCCCAGGTCTCC
CTTCAGTTTGCTGGTTCTGGCAACCTGACCCTGACTCTGGACAGAGGGATACTGTATCA
