>Addgene plasmid #51648 | CD40-bio-His | addgene partial sequence | sequence record 94106 | rb_glob_PA_term-R 5'-CCCATATGTCCTTCCGAGTG-3'
AATAAATTTCCTTTATTAGCCAGAGGTCGAGGTCGGGGGATCCTTAATTAATCACGTGTCTAGACTCAAT
GGTGGTGATGGTGGTGGGGGCCCAGAGGGGCCAGAGGAGGCAGGTTCCTGTCCCTGTGGTTCCACAGCAT
CTTCTGGGCGTCCAGGATGTGGTGCAGGCTGCCGGAATTCAACCCTTTGGATAAAACCTGGATCTTGGAG
TCCATCTTGACCTCTTCACCTTCACTCAGTAGACATTGCCACACCCCTGCTTCAGGGGCCTGCACTTGAA
TCACTTTCTCCTGCCTGGAGACCCTGGCCTCCTGATTCTCCTGCTTCAAGATCAGTCTCATCTTGGGTGA
GGTGGGTCCCATCACCTCACAGGTCAAAGTGTTGCTGTCGGGCTGAGTCACTTTCATCACCACCAGGTTC
ACTTCCTGATACAGTATCCCTCTGTCCAGAGTCAGGGTCAGGTTGCCAGAACCAGCAAACTGAAGGGAGA
CCTGGGGTATCTGAAGGGTGAGTGGGAGCGTTTCGGACAGCTGGAACTTGGGGTTGCTAGTAGACTTCTG
CACAGACACCTTTTGGTTCTTTAGGGAGAAGGTGATCCAGGACTGGGAAGAAGGAGCCTTCTCTGCCTTC
CATCTCAACTCTCCCTGCAGGCTTTCCTCTCCAAGGTTGAGTGGGAAGGAGAACTCCGCTGACTCCCCCT
CACTCTTATAGGCCGTGATGGAGGTCGACGGCGCGCCCAGTCTGTCCTGAGGGCCGCACACGACGTCGGT
CTTGTTGGTGCCGGCCTGCTGCACCACCAGGTCCTTTGTCTCGCAGCTGGTCCAGGGGTGGCACTTCTCG
AAGGCGCTGGACACGTTGCTGAA
